Addgene plasmid #90273: BB2_L_12_syn_A_G
Purpose: (Empty Backbone) BB2 Linker containing between FS1 and FS2 the BB3 linker with FSA and FSG
Depositing lab: Michael Sauer. Depositing organization: Universitaet fur Bodenkultur Wien (BOKU-WIEN). Publication: An efficient tool for metabolic pathway construction and gene integration for Aspergillus niger. Sarkari P, Marx H, Blumhoff ML, Mattanovich D, Sauer M, Steiger MG. Bioresour Technol. 2017 May 4. pii: S0960-8524(17)30643-0. doi: 10.1016/j.biortech.2017.05.004. PubMed 28533066.
Backbone
  Vector backbone: BB2_L_12_syn_A_G
  Backbone size (bp): 3147
  Vector type: Bacterial Expression
Growth in bacteria
  Bacterial resistance: Ampicillin, 100 μg/mL
  Growth temperature: 37°C
  Growth strain: DH5alpha
  Copy number: Unknown
Gene/Insert
  Cloning method: Unknown
  Sequencing primers: 5′ CATTAATGCAGCTGGCAC; 3′ GGTTATTGTCTCATGAGCGG
Terms and licenses: Academic/Nonprofit Terms; Industry Terms: Not Available to Industry
Depositor comments: Addgene's sequencing results found that the plasmid backbone differs from other BB2_L_12 constructs in this paper. The depositor has confirmed that this difference should not affect functionality.
How to cite: BB2_L_12_syn_A_G was a gift from Michael Sauer (Addgene plasmid # 90273 ; http://n2t.net/addgene:90273 ; RRID:Addgene_90273)
