[The description below was written by a language model from this plasmid's Addgene catalogue record and pLannotate feature annotations shown in this document.]
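Description:
BB2_L_12_syn_A_G is an empty backbone plasmid from a modular cloning toolkit developed for metabolic pathway construction and gene integration in Aspergillus niger. It is catalogued as a bacterial vector and is maintained in E. coli under ampicillin selection. According to the record, it is a level "BB2" linker plasmid that carries, between fusion sites FS1 and FS2, the BB3 linker bearing fusion sites FSA and FSG. This suggests a role as an adapter for moving between hierarchical assembly levels rather than as an expression construct. The record does not state the cloning method or the enzymes used, and no gene insert is present.

The annotated sequence shows a compact, insulated bacterial chassis. A β-lactamase (AmpR) coding sequence is driven by the cat promoter, with a bidirectional tonB terminator upstream and a run of T7Te early terminator repeats downstream. Next comes a high-copy ColE1/pUC-type origin of replication. A T3Te terminator fragment and a very short lacZα fragment span the sequence origin. The first few hundred bases have no annotated features and presumably hold the synthetic linker with its fusion sites, although the feature table does not identify them.

Two discrepancies are worth noting. The sequenced record is about 2.2 kb, whereas the catalogue lists a backbone size of roughly 3.1 kb. The repository's sequencing also found that this backbone differs from the other BB2_L_12 constructs in the same study, and the depositor has confirmed that the difference should not affect function.
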