Features (pLannotate 1.2.2; 10 found; start..end, strand, type, name):
    368..399     +  terminator     tonB terminator: bidirectional E. coli tonB-P14 transcription terminator
    400..502     +  promoter       cat promoter: promoter of the E. coli cat gene encoding chloramphenicol acetyltransferase
    503..1363    +  CDS            AmpR: β-lactamase; bla; confers resistance to ampicillin, carbenicillin, and related antibiotics
   1387..1411    +  terminator     T7Te terminator (fragment): phage T7 early transcription terminator
   1435..1459    +  terminator     T7Te terminator (fragment): phage T7 early transcription terminator
   1483..1507    +  terminator     T7Te terminator (fragment): phage T7 early transcription terminator
   1531..1558    +  terminator     T7Te terminator: phage T7 early transcription terminator
   1570..2157    -  rep_origin     ori: high-copy-number ColE1/pMB1/pBR322/pUC origin of replication
   2179..1       -  terminator     T3Te terminator (fragment) (across the origin): phage T3 early transcription terminator
   2197..17      -  CDS            lacZα (fragment) (across the origin): LacZα fragment of β-galactosidase; lacZ fragment
>Addgene plasmid #90273 | BB2_L_12_syn_A_G | addgene full sequence | sequence record 193898 | Addgene NGS Result
GTAAAACGACGGCCAGTTTATCTAGTCAGCTTGATTCTAGCTGATCGTGGACCGGAAGGTGAGCCAGTGA
GTTGATTGCAGTCCAGTTACGCTGGAGTCTGAGGCTCGTCCTGAATGATATGCGGCCTCGATCGAAGACG
CGGAGCGCAAAAAACCCCGCCCCTGACAGGGCGGGGTTTTTTCGCGATCGGAGACCGGATCCCTCGAGGG
TCTCCCGCTCATGGCGTCTTCCCGGGCGCGTGATCTTACGGCATTATACGTATGATCGGTCCACGATCAG
CTAGATTATCTAGTCAGCTTGATGTCATAGCTGTTTCCTGAGGCTCAATACTGACCATTTAAATCATACC
TGACCTCCATAGCAGAAAGTCAAAAGCCTCCGACCGGAGGCTTTTGACTTGATCGGCACGTAAGAGGTTC
CAACTTTCACCATAATGAAATAAGATCACTACCGGGCGTATTTTTTGAGTTATCGAGATTTTCAGGAGCT
AAGGAAGCTAAAATGAGTATTCAACATTTCCGTGTCGCCCTTATTCCCTTTTTTGCGGCATTTTGCCTTC
CTGTTTTTGCTCACCCAGAAACGCTGGTGAAAGTAAAAGATGCTGAAGATCAGTTGGGTGCACGAGTGGG
TTACATCGAACTGGATCTCAACAGCGGTAAGATCCTTGAGAGTTTACGCCCCGAAGAACGTTTTCCAATG
ATGAGCACTTTTAAAGTTCTGCTATGTGGCGCGGTATTATCCCGTATTGACGCCGGGCAAGAGCAACTCG
GTCGCCGCATACACTATTCTCAGAATGACTTGGTTGAGTACTCACCAGTCACAGAAAAGCATCTCACGGA
TGGCATGACAGTAAGAGAATTATGCAGTGCTGCCATAACCATGAGTGATAACACTGCGGCCAACTTACTT
CTGGCAACGATCGGAGGACCGAAGGAGCTAACCGCTTTTTTGCACAACATGGGGGATCATGTAACTCGCC
TTGATCGTTGGGAACCGGAGCTGAATGAAGCCATACCAAACGACGAGCGTGACACCACGATGCCTGTAGC
AATGGCAACAACGTTGCGCAAACTATTAACTGGCGAACTACTTACTCTAGCTTCCCGGCAACAATTAATA
GACTGGATGGAGGCGGATAAAGTTGCAGGATCACTTCTGCGCTCGGCCCTCCCGGCTGGCTGGTTTATTG
CTGATAAATCTGGAGCCGGTGAGCGTGGGTCTCGCGGTATCATTGCAGCACTGGGGCCAGATGGTAAGCC
CTCCCGCATCGTAGTTATCTACACGACGGGGAGTCAGGCAACTATGGATGAACGAAATAGACAGATCGCT
GAGATAGGTGCCTCACTGATTAAGCATTGGTAATGAGGGCCCAAATGTAATCACCTGGCTCACCTTCGGG
TGGGCCTTTCTTGAGGACCTAAATGTAATCACCTGGCTCACCTTCGGGTGGGCCTTTCTTGAGGACCTAA
ATGTAATCACCTGGCTCACCTTCGGGTGGGCCTTTCTTGAGGACCTAAATGTAATCACCTGGCTCACCTT
CGGGTGGGCCTTTCTGCGTTGCTGGCGTTTTTCCATAGGCTCCGCCCCCCTGACGAGCATCACAAAAATC
GATGCTCAAGTCAGAGGTGGCGAAACCCGACAGGACTATAAAGATACCAGGCGTTTCCCCCTGGAAGCTC
CCTCGTGCGCTCTCCTGTTCCGACCCTGCCGCTTACCGGATACCTGTCCGCCTTTCTCCCTTCGGGAAGC
GTGGCGCTTTCTCATAGCTCACGCTGTAGGTATCTCAGTTCGGTGTAGGTCGTTCGCTCCAAGCTGGGCT
GTGTGCACGAACCCCCCGTTCAGCCCGACCGCTGCGCCTTATCCGGTAACTATCGTCTTGAGTCCAACCC
GGTAAGACACGACTTATCGCCACTGGCAGCAGCCACTGGTAACAGGATTAGCAGAGCGAGGTATGTAGGC
GGTGCTACAGAGTTCTTGAAGTGGTGGCCTAACTACGGCTACACTAGAAGAACAGTATTTGGTATCTGCG
CTCTGCTGAAGCCAGTTACCTCGGAAAAAGAGTTGGTAGCTCTTGATCCGGCAAACAAACCACCGCTGGT
AGCGGTGGTTTTTTTGTTTGCAAGCAGCAGATTACGCGCAGAAAAAAAGGATCTCAAGAAGATCCTTTGA
TTTTCTACCGAAGAAAGGCCCACCCGT
